>Addgene plasmid #52341 | hAAVS1 TALEN Left | addgene full sequence | sequence record 443807 | Addgene Long Read Sequencing Result
GACATTGATTATTGACTAGTTATTAATAGTAATCAATTACGGGGTCATTAGTTCATAGCCCATATATGGA
GTTCCGCGTTACATAACTTACGGTAAATGGCCCGCCTGGCTGACCGCCCAACGACCCCCGCCCATTGACG
TCAATAATGACGTATGTTCCCATAGTAACGCCAATAGGGACTTTCCATTGACGTCAATGGGTGGAGTATT
TACGGTAAACTGCCCACTTGGCAGTACATCAAGTGTATCATATGCCAAGTACGCCCCCTATTGACGTCAA
TGACGGTAAATGGCCCGCCTGGCATTATGCCCAGTACATGACCTTATGGGACTTTCCTACTTGGCAGTAC
ATCTACGTATTAGTCATCGCTATTACCATGGTGATGCGGTTTTGGCAGTACATCAATGGGCGTGGATAGC
GGTTTGACTCACGGGGATTTCCAAGTCTCCACCCCATTGACGTCAATGGGAGTTTGTTTTGGCACCAAAA
TCAACGGGACTTTCCAAAATGTCGTAACAACTCCGCCCCATTGACGCAAATGGGCGGTAGGCGTGTACGG
TGGGAGGTCTATATAAGCAGAGCTCTCTGGCTAACTAGAGAACCCACTGCTTACTGGCTTATCGAAATTA
ATACGACTCACTATAGGGAGACCCAAGCTGGCTAGCACCATGGACTACAAAGACCATGACGGTGATTATA
AAGATCATGACATCGATTACAAGGATGACGATGACAAGATGGCCCCCAAGAAGAAGAGGAAGGTGGGCAT
TCACCGCGGGGTACCTATGGTGGACTTGAGGACACTCGGTTATTCGCAACAGCAACAGGAGAAAATCAAG
CCTAAGGTCAGGAGCACCGTCGCGCAACACCACGAGGCGCTTGTGGGGCATGGCTTCACTCATGCGCATA
TTGTCGCGCTTTCACAGCACCCTGCGGCGCTTGGGACGGTGGCTGTCAAATACCAAGATATGATTGCGGC
CCTGCCCGAAGCCACGCACGAGGCAATTGTAGGGGTCGGTAAACAGTGGTCGGGAGCGCGAGCACTTGAG
GCGCTGCTGACTGTGGCGGGTGAGCTTAGGGGGCCTCCGCTCCAGCTCGACACCGGGCAGCTGCTGAAGA
TCGCGAAGAGAGGGGGAGTAACAGCGGTAGAGGCAGTGCACGCCTGGCGCAATGCGCTCACCGGGGCCCC
CTTGAACCTGACCCCAGACCAGGTAGTCGCAATCGCGTCACATGACGGGGGAAAGCAAGCCCTGGAAACC
GTGCAAAGGTTGTTGCCGGTCCTTTGTCAAGACCACGGCCTTACACCGGAGCAAGTCGTGGCCATTGCAT
CCCACGACGGTGGCAAACAGGCTCTTGAGACGGTTCAGAGACTTCTCCCAGTTCTCTGTCAAGCCCACGG
GCTGACTCCCGATCAAGTTGTAGCGATTGCGTCGCATGACGGAGGGAAACAAGCATTGGAGACTGTCCAA
CGGCTCCTTCCCGTGTTGTGTCAAGCCCACGGTTTGACGCCTGCACAAGTGGTCGCCATCGCCAGCCATG
ATGGCGGTAAGCAGGCGCTGGAAACAGTACAGCGCCTGCTGCCTGTACTGTGCCAGGATCATGGACTGAC
CCCAGACCAGGTAGTCGCAATCGCGTCAAACGGAGGGGGAAAGCAAGCCCTGGAAACCGTGCAAAGGTTG
TTGCCGGTCCTTTGTCAAGACCACGGCCTTACACCGGAGCAAGTCGTGGCCATTGCATCCCACGACGGTG
GCAAACAGGCTCTTGAGACGGTTCAGAGACTTCTCCCAGTTCTCTGTCAAGCCCACGGGCTGACTCCCGA
TCAAGTTGTAGCGATTGCGTCGCATGACGGAGGGAAACAAGCATTGGAGACTGTCCAACGGCTCCTTCCC
GTGTTGTGTCAAGCCCACGGTTTGACGCCTGCACAAGTGGTCGCCATCGCCTCCAATATTGGCGGTAAGC
AGGCGCTGGAAACAGTACAGCGCCTGCTGCCTGTACTGTGCCAGGATCATGGACTGACCCCAGACCAGGT
AGTCGCAATCGCGTCACATGACGGGGGAAAGCAAGCCCTGGAAACCGTGCAAAGGTTGTTGCCGGTCCTT
TGTCAAGACCACGGCCTTACACCGGAGCAAGTCGTGGCCATTGCATCCCACGACGGTGGCAAACAGGCTC
TTGAGACGGTTCAGAGACTTCTCCCAGTTCTCTGTCAAGCCCACGGGCTGACTCCCGATCAAGTTGTAGC
GATTGCGTCGCATGACGGAGGGAAACAAGCATTGGAGACTGTCCAACGGCTCCTTCCCGTGTTGTGTCAA
GCCCACGGTTTGACGCCTGCACAAGTGGTCGCCATCGCCAGCCATGATGGCGGTAAGCAGGCGCTGGAAA
CAGTACAGCGCCTGCTGCCTGTACTGTGCCAGGATCATGGACTGACCCCAGACCAGGTAGTCGCAATCGC
GTCGAACATTGGGGGAAAGCAAGCCCTGGAAACCGTGCAAAGGTTGTTGCCGGTCCTTTGTCAAGACCAC
GGCCTTACACCGGAGCAAGTCGTGGCCATTGCATCCCACGACGGTGGCAAACAGGCTCTTGAGACGGTTC
AGAGACTTCTCCCAGTTCTCTGTCAAGCCCACGGGCTGACTCCCGATCAAGTTGTAGCGATTGCGTCGAA
CATTGGAGGGAAACAAGCATTGGAGACTGTCCAACGGCTCCTTCCCGTGTTGTGTCAAGCCCACGGTTTG
ACGCCTGCACAAGTGGTCGCCATCGCCAACAACAACGGCGGTAAGCAGGCGCTGGAAACAGTACAGCGCC
TGCTGCCTGTACTGTGCCAGGATCATGGACTGACACCCGAACAGGTGGTCGCCATTGCTTCTAATGGGGG
AGGACGGCCAGCCTTGGAGTCCATCGTAGCCCAATTGTCCAGGCCCGATCCCGCGTTGGCTGCGTTAACG
AATGACCATCTGGTGGCGTTGGCATGTCTTGGTGGACGACCCGCGCTCGATGCAGTCAAAAAGGGTCTGC
CTCATGCTCCCGCATTGATCAAAAGAACCAACCGGCGGATTCCCGAGAGAACTTCCCATCGAGTCGCGGG
ATCCCAACTAGTCAAAAGTGAACTGGAGGAGAAGAAATCTGAACTTCGTCATAAATTGAAATATGTGCCT
CATGAATATATTGAATTAATTGAAATTGCCAGAAATTCCACTCAGGATAGAATTCTTGAAATGAAGGTAA
TGGAATTTTTTATGAAAGTTTATGGATATAGAGGTAAACATTTGGGTGGATCAAGGAAACCGGACGGAGC
AATTTATACTGTCGGATCTCCTATTGATTACGGTGTGATCGTGGATACTAAAGCTTATAGCGGAGGTTAT
AATCTGCCAATTGGCCAAGCAGATGAAATGCAACGATATGTCGAAGAAAATCAAACACGAAACAAACATA
TCAACCCTAATGAATGGTGGAAAGTCTATCCATCTTCTGTAACGGAATTTAAGTTTTTATTTGTGAGTGG
TCACTTTAAAGGAAACTACAAAGCTCAGCTTACACGATTAAATCATATCACTAATTGTAATGGAGCTGTT
CTTAGTGTAGAAGAGCTTTTAATTGGTGGAGAAATGATTAAAGCCGGCACATTAACCTTAGAGGAAGTCA
GACGGAAATTTAATAACGGCGAGATAAACTTTTAAGGGCCCTTCGAAGGTAAGCCTATCCCTAACCCTCT
CCTCGGTCTCGATTCTACGCGTACCGGTCATCATCACCATCACCATTGAGTTTAAACCCGCTGATCAGCC
TCGACTGTGCCTTCTAGTTGCCAGCCATCTGTTGTTTGCCCCTCCCCCGTGCCTTCCTTGACCCTGGAAG
GTGCCACTCCCACTGTCCTTTCCTAATAAAATGAGGAAATTGCATCGCATTGTCTGAGTAGGTGTCATTC
TATTCTGGGGGGTGGGGTGGGGCAGGACAGCAAGGGGGAGGATTGGGAAGACAATAGCAGGCATGCTGGG
GATGCGGTGGGCTCTATGGCTTCTGAGGCGGAAAGAACCAGCTGGGGCTCTAGGGGGTATCCCC
[124 nt withheld, positions 4055-4178]
C
[91 nt withheld, positions 4180-4270]
A
[49 nt withheld, positions 4272-4320]
CCTTTGACGTTGGAGTCCACGTTCTTT
[37 nt withheld, positions 4348-4384]
ACCCTATCTCGGTCTATTCTTTTGATTTATAAGGGATTTTGCCGATTTCGGCCTATTGGTTAAAAAATGA
GCTGATTTAACAAAAATTTAACGCGAATTAATTCTGTGGAATGTGTGTCAGTTAGGGTGTGGAAAGTCCC
CAGGCTCCCCAGCAGGCAGAAGTATGCAAAGCATGCATCTCAATTAGTCAGCAACCAGGTGTGGAAAGTC
CCCAGGCTCCCCAGCAGGCAGAAGTATGCAAAGCATGCATCTCAATTAGTCAGCAACCATAGTCCCGCCC
CTAACTCCGCCCATCCCGCCCCTAACTCCGCCCAGTTCCGCCCATTCTCCGCCCCATGGCTGACTAATTT
TTTTTATTTATGCAGAGGCCGAGGCCGCCTCTGCCTCTGAGCTATTCCAGAAGTAGTGAGGAGGCTTTTT
TGGAGGCCTAGGCTTTTGCAAAAAGCTCCCGGGAGCTTGTATATCCATTTTCGGATCTGATCAGCACGTG
TTGACAATTAATCATCGGCATAGTATATCGGCATAGTATAATACGACAAGGTGAGGAACTAAACCATGGC
CAAGCCTTTGTCTCAAGAAGAATCCACCCTCATTGAAAGAGCAACGGCTACAATCAACAGCATCCCCATC
TCTGAAGACTACAGCGTCGCCAGCGCAGCTCTCTCTAGCGACGGCCGCATCTTCACTGGTGTCAATGTAT
ATCATTTTACTGGGGGACCTTGTGCAGAACTCGTGGTGCTGGGCACTGCTGCTGCTGCGGCAGCTGGCAA
CCTGACTTGTATCGTCGCGATCGGAAATGAGAACAGGGGCATCTTGAGCCCCTGCGGACGGTGCCGACAG
GTGCTTCTCGATCTGCATCCTGGGATCAAAGCCATAGTGAAGGACAGTGATGGACAGCCGACGGCAGTTG
GGATTCGTGAATTGCTGCCCTCTGGTTATGTGTGGGAGGGCTAAGCACTTCGTGGCCGAGGAGCAGGACT
GACACGTGCTACGAGATTTCGATTCCACCGCCGCCTTCTATGAAAGGTTGGGCTTCGGAATCGTTTTCCG
GGACGCCGGCTGGATGATCCTCCAGCGCGGGGATCTCATGCTGGAGTTCTTCGCCCACCCCAACTTGTTT
ATTGCAGCTTATAATGGTTACAAATAAAGCAATAGCATCACAAATTTCACAAATAAAGCATTTTTTTCAC
TGCATTCTAGTTGTGGTTTGTCCAAACTCATCAATGTATCTTATCATGTCTGTATACCGTCGACCTCTAG
CTAGAGCTTGGCGTAATCATGGTCATAGCTGTTTCCTGTGTGAAATTGTTATCCGCTCACAATTCCACAC
AACATACGAGCCGGAAGCATAAAGTGTAAAGCCTGGGGTGCCTAATGAGTGAGCTAACTCACATTAATTG
CGTTGCGCTCACTGCCCGCTTTCCAGTCGGGAAACCTGTCGTGCCAGCTGCATTAATGAATCGGCCAACG
CGCGGGGAGAGGCGGTTTGCGTATTGGGCGCTCTTCCGCTTCCTCGCTCACTGACTCGCTGCGCTCGGTC
GTTCGGCTGCGGCGAGCGGTATCAGCTCACTCAAAGGCGGTAATACGGTTATCCACAGAATCAGGGGATA
ACGCAGGAAAGAACATGTGAGCAAAAGGCCAGCAAAAGGCCAGGAACCGTAAAAAGGCCGCGTTGCTGGC
GTTTTTCCATAGGCTCCGCCCCCCTGACGAGCATCACAAAAATCGACGCTCAAGTCAGAGGTGGCGAAAC
CCGACAGGACTATAAAGATACCAGGCGTTTCCCCCTGGAAGCTCCCTCGTGCGCTCTCCTGTTCCGACCC
TGCCGCTTACCGGATACCTGTCCGCCTTTCTCCCTTCGGGAAGCGTGGCGCTTTCTCATAGCTCACGCTG
TAGGTATCTCAGTTCGGTGTAGGTCGTTCGCTCCAAGCTGGGCTGTGTGCACGAACCCCCCGTTCAGCCC
GACCGCTGCGCCTTATCCGGTAACTATCGTCTTGAGTCCAACCCGGTAAGACACGACTTATCGCCACTGG
CAGCAGCCACTGGTAACAGGATTAGCAGAGCGAGGTATGTAGGCGGTGCTACAGAGTTCTTGAAGTGGTG
GCCTAACTACGGCTACACTAGAAGAACAGTATTTGGTATCTGCGCTCTGCTGAAGCCAGTTACCTTCGGA
AAAAGAGTTGGTAGCTCTTGATCCGGCAAACAAACCACCGCTGGTAGCGGTGGTTTTTTTGTTTGCAAGC
AGCAGATTACGCGCAGAAAAAAAGGATCTCAAGAAGATCCTTTGATCTTTTCTACGGGGTCTGACGCTCA
GTGGAACGAAAACTCACGTTAAGGGATTTTGGTCATGAGATTATCAAAAAGGATCTTCACCTAGATCCTT
TTAAATTAAAAATGAAGTTTTAAATCAATCTAAAGTATATATGAGTAAACTTGGTCTGACAGTTACCAAT
GCTTAATCAGTGAGGCACCTATCTCAGCGATCTGTCTATTTCGTTCATCCATAGTTGCCTGACTCCCCGT
CGTGTAGATAACTACGATACGGGAGGGCTTACCATCTGGCCCCAGTGCTGCAATGATACCGCGAGACCCA
CGCTCACCGGCTCCAGATTTATCAGCAATAAACCAGCCAGCCGGAAGGGCCGAGCGCAGAAGTGGTCCTG
CAACTTTATCCGCCTCCATCCAGTCTATTAATTGTTGCCGGGAAGCTAGAGTAAGTAGTTCGCCAGTTAA
TAGTTTGCGCAACGTTGTTGCCATTGCTACAGGCATCGTGGTGTCACGCTCGTCGTTTGGTATGGCTTCA
TTCAGCTCCGGTTCCCAACGATCAAGGCGAGTTACATGATCCCCCATGTTGTGCAAAAAAGCGGTTAGCT
CCTTCGGTCCTCCGATCGTTGTCAGAAGTAAGTTGGCCGCAGTGTTATCACTCATGGTTATGGCAGCACT
GCATAATTCTCTTACTGTCATGCCATCCGTAAGATGCTTTTCTGTGACTGGTGAGTACTCAACCAAGTCA
TTCTGAGAATAGTGTATGCGGCGACCGAGTTGCTCTTGCCCGGCGTCAATACGGGATAATACCGCGCCAC
ATAGCAGAACTTTAAAAGTGCTCATCATTGGAAAACGTTCTTCGGGGCGAAAACTCTCAAGGATCTTACC
GCTGTTGAGATCCAGTTCGATGTAACCCACTCGTGCACCCAACTGATCTTCAGCATCTTTTACTTTCACC
AGCGTTTCTGGGTGAGCAAAAACAGGAAGGCAAAATGCCGCAAAAAAGGGAATAAGGGCGACACGGAAAT
GTTGAATACTCATACTCTTCCTTTTTCAATATTATTGAAGCATTTATCAGGGTTATTGTCTCATGAGCGG
ATACATATTTGAATGTATTTAGAAAAATAAACAAATAGGGGTTCCGCGCACATTTCCCCGAAAAGTGCCA
CCTGACGTCGACGGATCGGGAGATCTCCCGATCCCCTATGGTGCACTCTCAGTACAATCTGCTCTGATGC
CGCATAGTTAAGCCAGTATCTGCTCCCTGCTTGTGTGTTGGAGGTCGCTGAGTAGTGCGCGAGCAAAATT
TAAGCTACAACAAGGCAAGGCTTGACCGACAATTGCATGAAGAATCTGCTTAGGGTTAGGCGTTTTGCGC
TGCTTCGCGATGTACGGGCCAGATATACGCGTT
Features (pLannotate 1.2.2; 26 found; start..end, strand, type, name):
      1..380     +  enhancer       CMV enhancer: human cytomegalovirus immediate early enhancer
    381..584     +  promoter       CMV promoter: human cytomegalovirus (CMV) immediate early promoter
    580..613     +  LTR            5' LTR (truncated) (fragment): truncated 5' long terminal repeat (LTR) from HIV-1
    629..647     +  promoter       T7 promoter: promoter for bacteriophage T7 RNA polymerase
    673..738     +  CDS            3xFLAG: three tandem FLAG® epitope tags, followed by an enterokinase cleavage site
    790..1299    +  CDS            avrBs3 (fragment): AVRB3_XANEU - Experimental evidence at protein level: Swiss-Prot protein existence level 1. Avirulence protein. Acts as a transcription factor in C.annuum plants. In susceptible plants lacking the Bs3 resistance gene induces expression of a number of genes, including genes homologous to a family of auxin-induced genes, alpha-expansin genes, pectate lyase, anthocyanidin glucoside rhamnosyl transferase and at least one transcription factor, UPA20. Their expression leads to plant hypertrophy in mesophyll cells, probably mainly mediated by UPA20 (PubMed:17962565). In resistant plants induces the h
   2890..3096    +  CDS            avrBs3 (fragment): AVRB3_XANEU - Experimental evidence at protein level: Swiss-Prot protein existence level 1. Avirulence protein. Acts as a transcription factor in C.annuum plants. In susceptible plants lacking the Bs3 resistance gene induces expression of a number of genes, including genes homologous to a family of auxin-induced genes, alpha-expansin genes, pectate lyase, anthocyanidin glucoside rhamnosyl transferase and at least one transcription factor, UPA20. Their expression leads to plant hypertrophy in mesophyll cells, probably mainly mediated by UPA20 (PubMed:17962565). In resistant plants induces the h
   3085..3672    +  CDS            FokI cleavage domain: nonspecific DNA cleavage domain of the FokI endonuclease (Li et al., 1992) must dimerize to be catalytically active
   3688..3729    +  CDS            V5 tag: epitope tag from simian virus 5
   3785..4009    +  polyA_signal   bGH poly(A) signal: bovine growth hormone polyadenylation signal
   4013..4034    +  promoter       SV40 promoter (fragment): SV40 enhancer and early promoter
   4055..4483    +  rep_origin     f1 ori (sequence partly withheld): f1 bacteriophage origin of replication; arrow indicates direction of (+) strand synthesis
   4497..4826    +  promoter       SV40 promoter: SV40 enhancer and early promoter
   4874..4921    +  promoter       EM7 promoter: synthetic bacterial promoter&nbsp
   4940..5338    +  CDS            BSD: blasticidin S deaminase; Aspergillus terreus BSD; confers resistance to blasticidin
   5339..5366    +  CDS            BleoR (fragment): antibiotic-binding protein; Sh ble from Streptoalloteichus hindustanus; confers resistance to bleomycin, phleomycin, and Zeocin™
   5376..5501    +  CDS            ble (fragment): BLE_KLEPN - Experimental evidence at protein level: Swiss-Prot protein existence level 1. Binding protein with a strong affinity to the bleomycin family of antibiotics. Binds to CL990; an antimitotic-antibiotic compound. From Klebsiella pneumoniae.
   5496..5617    +  polyA_signal   SV40 poly(A) signal: SV40 polyadenylation signal
   5690..5706    -  protein_bind   lac operator: The lac repressor binds to the lac operator to inhibit transcription in E. coli. This inhibition can be relieved by adding lactose or isopropyl-β-D-thiogalactopyranoside (IPTG). lac repressor encoded by lacI
   5714..5744    -  promoter       lac promoter: promoter for the E. coli lac operon
   5759..5780    -  protein_bind   CAP binding site: CAP binding activates transcription in the presence of cAMP. E. coli catabolite activator protein
   5793..5885    -  CDS            lacI (fragment): lac repressor; lacI; The lac repressor binds to the lac operator to inhibit transcription in E. coli. This inhibition can be relieved by adding lactose or isopropyl-β-D-thiogalactopyranoside (IPTG).
   6068..6656    -  rep_origin     ori: high-copy-number ColE1/pMB1/pBR322/pUC origin of replication
   6827..7687    -  CDS            AmpR: β-lactamase; bla; confers resistance to ampicillin, carbenicillin, and related antibiotics
   7688..7792    -  promoter       AmpR promoter: bla
   7851..7903    -  misc_feature   bom (fragment): basis of mobility region from pBR322
