>Addgene plasmid #52341 | hAAVS1 TALEN Left Sequencing Result | analyzer sequence | sequence record 424306
GACATTGATTATTGACTAGTTATTAATAGTAATCAATTACGGGGTCATTAGTTCATAGCCCATATATGGA
GTTCCGCGTTACATAACTTACGGTAAATGGCCCGCCTGGCTGACCGCCCAACGACCCCCGCCCATTGACG
TCAATAATGACGTATGTTCCCATAGTAACGCCAATAGGGACTTTCCATTGACGTCAATGGGTGGAGTATT
TACGGTAAACTGCCCACTTGGCAGTACATCAAGTGTATCATATGCCAAGTACGCCCCCTATTGACGTCAA
TGACGGTAAATGGCCCGCCTGGCATTATGCCCAGTACATGACCTTATGGGACTTTCCTACTTGGCAGTAC
ATCTACGTATTAGTCATCGCTATTACCATGGTGATGCGGTTTTGGCAGTACATCAATGGGCGTGGATAGC
GGTTTGACTCACGGGGATTTCCAAGTCTCCACCCCATTGACGTCAATGGGAGTTTGTTTTGGCACCAAAA
TCAACGGGACTTTCCAAAATGTCGTAACAACTCCGCCCCATTGACGCAAATGGGCGGTAGGCGTGTACGG
TGGGAGGTCTATATAAGCAGAGCTCTCTGGCTAACTAGAGAACCCACTGCTTACTGGCTTATCGAAATTA
ATACGACTCACTATAGGGAGACCCAAGCTGGCTAGCACCATGGACTACAAAGACCATGACGGTGATTATA
AAGATCATGACATCGATTACAAGGATGACGATGACAAGATGGCCCCCAAGAAGAAGAGGAAGGTGGGCAT
TCACCGCGGGGTACCTATGGTGGACTTGAGGACACTCGGTTATTCGCAACAGCAACAGGAGAAAATCAAG
CCTAAGGTCAGGAGCACCGTCGCGCAACACCACGAGGCGCTTGTGGGGCATGGCTTCACTCATGCGCATA
TTGTCGCGCTTTCACAGCACCCTGCGGCGCTTGGGACGGTGGCTGTCAAATACCAAGATATGATTGCGGC
CCTGCCCGAAGCCACGCACGAGGCAATTGTAGGGGTCGGTAAACAGTGGTCGGGAGCGCGAGCACTTGAG
GCGCTGCTGACTGTGGCGGGTGAGCTTAGGGGGCCTCCGCTCCAGCTCGACACCGGGCAGCTGCTGAAGA
TCGCGAAGAGAGGGGGAGTAACAGCGGTAGAGGCAGTGCACGCCTGGCGCAATGCGCTCACCGGGGCCCC
CTTGAACCTGACCCCAGACCAGGTAGTCGCAATCGCGTCACATGACGGGGGAAAGCAAGCCCTGGAAACC
GTGCAAAGGTTGTTGCCGGTCCTTTGTCAAGACCACGGCCTTACACCGGAGCAAGTCGTGGCCATTGCAT
CCCACGACGGTGGCAAACAGGCTCTTGAGACGGTTCAGAGACTTCTCCCAGTTCTCTGTCAAGCCCACGG
GCTGACTCCCGATCAAGTTGTAGCGATTGCGTCGCATGACGGAGGGAAACAAGCATTGGAGACTGTCCAA
CGGCTCCTTCCCGTGTTGTGTCAAGCCCACGGTTTGACGCCTGCACAAGTGGTCGCCATCGCCAGCCATG
ATGGCGGTAAGCAGGCGCTGGAAACAGTACAGCGCCTGCTGCCTGTACTGTGCCAGGATCATGGACTGAC
CCCAGACCAGGTAGTCGCAATCGCGTCAAACGGAGGGGGAAAGCAAGCCCTGGAAACCGTGCAAAGGTTG
TTGCCGGTCCTTTGTCAAGACCACGGCCTTACACCGGAGCAAGTCGTGGCCATTGCATCCCACGACGGTG
GCAAACAGGCTCTTGAGACGGTTCAGAGACTTCTCCCAGTTCTCTGTCAAGCCCACGGGCTGACTCCCGA
TCAAGTTGTAGCGATTGCGTCGAACATTGGAGGGAAACAAGCATTGGAGACTGTCCAACGGCTCCTTCCC
GTGTTGTGTCAAGCCCACGGTTTGACGCCTGCACAAGTGGTCGCCATCGCCAACAACAACGGCGGTAAGC
AGGCGCTGGAAACAGTACAGCGCCTGCTGCCTGTACTGTGCCAGGATCATGGACTGACACCCGAACAGGT
GGTCGCCATTGCTTCTAATGGGGGAGGACGGCCAGCCTTGGAGTCCATCGTAGCCCAATTGTCCAGGCCC
GATCCCGCGTTGGCTGCGTTAACGAATGACCATCTGGTGGCGTTGGCATGTCTTGGTGGACGACCCGCGC
TCGATGCAGTCAAAAAGGGTCTGCCTCATGCTCCCGCATTGATCAAAAGAACCAACCGGCGGATTCCCGA
GAGAACTTCCCATCGAGTCGCGGGATCCCAACTAGTCAAAAGTGAACTGGAGGAGAAGAAATCTGAACTT
CGTCATAAATTGAAATATGTGCCTCATGAATATATTGAATTAATTGAAATTGCCAGAAATTCCACTCAGG
ATAGAATTCTTGAAATGAAGGTAATGGAATTTTTTATGAAAGTTTATGGATATAGAGGTAAACATTTGGG
TGGATCAAGGAAACCGGACGGAGCAATTTATACTGTCGGATCTCCTATTGATTACGGTGTGATCGTGGAT
ACTAAAGCTTATAGCGGAGGTTATAATCTGCCAATTGGCCAAGCAGATGAAATGCAACGATATGTCGAAG
AAAATCAAACACGAAACAAACATATCAACCCTAATGAATGGTGGAAAGTCTATCCATCTTCTGTAACGGA
ATTTAAGTTTTTATTTGTGAGTGGTCACTTTAAAGGAAACTACAAAGCTCAGCTTACACGATTAAATCAT
ATCACTAATTGTAATGGAGCTGTTCTTAGTGTAGAAGAGCTTTTAATTGGTGGAGAAATGATTAAAGCCG
GCACATTAACCTTAGAGGAAGTCAGACGGAAATTTAATAACGGCGAGATAAACTTTTAAGGGCCCTTCGA
AGGTAAGCCTATCCCTAACCCTCTCCTCGGTCTCGATTCTACGCGTACCGGTCATCATCACCATCACCAT
TGAGTTTAAACCCGCTGATCAGCCTCGACTGTGCCTTCTAGTTGCCAGCCATCTGTTGTTTGCCCCTCCC
CCGTGCCTTCCTTGACCCTGGAAGGTGCCACTCCCACTGTCCTTTCCTAATAAAATGAGGAAATTGCATC
GCATTGTCTGAGTAGGTGTCATTCTATTCTGGGGGGTGGGGTGGGGCAGGACAGCAAGGGGGAGGATTGG
GAAGACAATAGCAGGCATGCTGGGGATGCGGTGGGCTCTATGGCTTCTGAGGCGGAAAGAACCAGCTGGG
GCTCTAGGGGGTATCCCC
[124 nt withheld, positions 3239-3362]
C
[91 nt withheld, positions 3364-3454]
A
[49 nt withheld, positions 3456-3504]
CCTTTGACGTTGGAGTCCACGTTCTTT
[37 nt withheld, positions 3532-3568]
ACCCTATCTCGGTCTATTCTTTTGATTTATAAGGGATTTTGCCGATTTCGGCCTATTGGTTAAAAAATGA
GCTGATTTAACAAAAATTTAACGCGAATTAATTCTGTGGAATGTGTGTCAGTTAGGGTGTGGAAAGTCCC
CAGGCTCCCCAGCAGGCAGAAGTATGCAAAGCATGCATCTCAATTAGTCAGCAACCAGGTGTGGAAAGTC
CCCAGGCTCCCCAGCAGGCAGAAGTATGCAAAGCATGCATCTCAATTAGTCAGCAACCATAGTCCCGCCC
CTAACTCCGCCCATCCCGCCCCTAACTCCGCCCAGTTCCGCCCATTCTCCGCCCCATGGCTGACTAATTT
TTTTTATTTATGCAGAGGCCGAGGCCGCCTCTGCCTCTGAGCTATTCCAGAAGTAGTGAGGAGGCTTTTT
TGGAGGCCTAGGCTTTTGCAAAAAGCTCCCGGGAGCTTGTATATCCATTTTCGGATCTGATCAGCACGTG
TTGACAATTAATCATCGGCATAGTATATCGGCATAGTATAATACGACAAGGTGAGGAACTAAACCATGGC
CAAGCCTTTGTCTCAAGAAGAATCCACCCTCATTGAAAGAGCAACGGCTACAATCAACAGCATCCCCATC
TCTGAAGACTACAGCGTCGCCAGCGCAGCTCTCTCTAGCGACGGCCGCATCTTCACTGGTGTCAATGTAT
ATCATTTTACTGGGGGACCTTGTGCAGAACTCGTGGTGCTGGGCACTGCTGCTGCTGCGGCAGCTGGCAA
CCTGACTTGTATCGTCGCGATCGGAAATGAGAACAGGGGCATCTTGAGCCCCTGCGGACGGTGCCGACAG
GTGCTTCTCGATCTGCATCCTGGGATCAAAGCCATAGTGAAGGACAGTGATGGACAGCCGACGGCAGTTG
GGATTCGTGAATTGCTGCCCTCTGGTTATGTGTGGGAGGGCTAAGCACTTCGTGGCCGAGGAGCAGGACT
GACACGTGCTACGAGATTTCGATTCCACCGCCGCCTTCTATGAAAGGTTGGGCTTCGGAATCGTTTTCCG
GGACGCCGGCTGGATGATCCTCCAGCGCGGGGATCTCATGCTGGAGTTCTTCGCCCACCCCAACTTGTTT
ATTGCAGCTTATAATGGTTACAAATAAAGCAATAGCATCACAAATTTCACAAATAAAGCATTTTTTTCAC
TGCATTCTAGTTGTGGTTTGTCCAAACTCATCAATGTATCTTATCATGTCTGTATACCGTCGACCTCTAG
CTAGAGCTTGGCGTAATCATGGTCATAGCTGTTTCCTGTGTGAAATTGTTATCCGCTCACAATTCCACAC
AACATACGAGCCGGAAGCATAAAGTGTAAAGCCTGGGGTGCCTAATGAGTGAGCTAACTCACATTAATTG
CGTTGCGCTCACTGCCCGCTTTCCAGTCGGGAAACCTGTCGTGCCAGCTGCATTAATGAATCGGCCAACG
CGCGGGGAGAGGCGGTTTGCGTATTGGGCGCTCTTCCGCTTCCTCGCTCACTGACTCGCTGCGCTCGGTC
GTTCGGCTGCGGCGAGCGGTATCAGCTCACTCAAAGGCGGTAATACGGTTATCCACAGAATCAGGGGATA
ACGCAGGAAAGAACATGTGAGCAAAAGGCCAGCAAAAGGCCAGGAACCGTAAAAAGGCCGCGTTGCTGGC
GTTTTTCCATAGGCTCCGCCCCCCTGACGAGCATCACAAAAATCGACGCTCAAGTCAGAGGTGGCGAAAC
CCGACAGGACTATAAAGATACCAGGCGTTTCCCCCTGGAAGCTCCCTCGTGCGCTCTCCTGTTCCGACCC
TGCCGCTTACCGGATACCTGTCCGCCTTTCTCCCTTCGGGAAGCGTGGCGCTTTCTCATAGCTCACGCTG
TAGGTATCTCAGTTCGGTGTAGGTCGTTCGCTCCAAGCTGGGCTGTGTGCACGAACCCCCCGTTCAGCCC
GACCGCTGCGCCTTATCCGGTAACTATCGTCTTGAGTCCAACCCGGTAAGACACGACTTATCGCCACTGG
CAGCAGCCACTGGTAACAGGATTAGCAGAGCGAGGTATGTAGGCGGTGCTACAGAGTTCTTGAAGTGGTG
GCCTAACTACGGCTACACTAGAAGAACAGTATTTGGTATCTGCGCTCTGCTGAAGCCAGTTACCTTCGGA
AAAAGAGTTGGTAGCTCTTGATCCGGCAAACAAACCACCGCTGGTAGCGGTGGTTTTTTTGTTTGCAAGC
AGCAGATTACGCGCAGAAAAAAAGGATCTCAAGAAGATCCTTTGATCTTTTCTACGGGGTCTGACGCTCA
GTGGAACGAAAACTCACGTTAAGGGATTTTGGTCATGAGATTATCAAAAAGGATCTTCACCTAGATCCTT
TTAAATTAAAAATGAAGTTTTAAATCAATCTAAAGTATATATGAGTAAACTTGGTCTGACAGTTACCAAT
GCTTAATCAGTGAGGCACCTATCTCAGCGATCTGTCTATTTCGTTCATCCATAGTTGCCTGACTCCCCGT
CGTGTAGATAACTACGATACGGGAGGGCTTACCATCTGGCCCCAGTGCTGCAATGATACCGCGAGACCCA
CGCTCACCGGCTCCAGATTTATCAGCAATAAACCAGCCAGCCGGAAGGGCCGAGCGCAGAAGTGGTCCTG
CAACTTTATCCGCCTCCATCCAGTCTATTAATTGTTGCCGGGAAGCTAGAGTAAGTAGTTCGCCAGTTAA
TAGTTTGCGCAACGTTGTTGCCATTGCTACAGGCATCGTGGTGTCACGCTCGTCGTTTGGTATGGCTTCA
TTCAGCTCCGGTTCCCAACGATCAAGGCGAGTTACATGATCCCCCATGTTGTGCAAAAAAGCGGTTAGCT
CCTTCGGTCCTCCGATCGTTGTCAGAAGTAAGTTGGCCGCAGTGTTATCACTCATGGTTATGGCAGCACT
GCATAATTCTCTTACTGTCATGCCATCCGTAAGATGCTTTTCTGTGACTGGTGAGTACTCAACCAAGTCA
TTCTGAGAATAGTGTATGCGGCGACCGAGTTGCTCTTGCCCGGCGTCAATACGGGATAATACCGCGCCAC
ATAGCAGAACTTTAAAAGTGCTCATCATTGGAAAACGTTCTTCGGGGCGAAAACTCTCAAGGATCTTACC
GCTGTTGAGATCCAGTTCGATGTAACCCACTCGTGCACCCAACTGATCTTCAGCATCTTTTACTTTCACC
AGCGTTTCTGGGTGAGCAAAAACAGGAAGGCAAAATGCCGCAAAAAAGGGAATAAGGGCGACACGGAAAT
GTTGAATACTCATACTCTTCCTTTTTCAATATTATTGAAGCATTTATCAGGGTTATTGTCTCATGAGCGG
ATACATATTTGAATGTATTTAGAAAAATAAACAAATAGGGGTTCCGCGCACATTTCCCCGAAAAGTGCCA
CCTGACGTCGACGGATCGGGAGATCTCCCGATCCCCTATGGTGCACTCTCAGTACAATCTGCTCTGATGC
CGCATAGTTAAGCCAGTATCTGCTCCCTGCTTGTGTGTTGGAGGTCGCTGAGTAGTGCGCGAGCAAAATT
TAAGCTACAACAAGGCAAGGCTTGACCGACAATTGCATGAAGAATCTGCTTAGGGTTAGGCGTTTTGCGC
TGCTTCGCGATGTACGGGCCAGATATACGCGTT
Features (pLannotate 1.2.2; 26 found; start..end, strand, type, name):
      1..380     +  enhancer       CMV enhancer: human cytomegalovirus immediate early enhancer
    381..584     +  promoter       CMV promoter: human cytomegalovirus (CMV) immediate early promoter
    580..613     +  LTR            5' LTR (truncated) (fragment): truncated 5' long terminal repeat (LTR) from HIV-1
    629..647     +  promoter       T7 promoter: promoter for bacteriophage T7 RNA polymerase
    673..738     +  CDS            3xFLAG: three tandem FLAG® epitope tags, followed by an enterokinase cleavage site
    790..1299    +  CDS            avrBs3 (fragment): AVRB3_XANEU - Experimental evidence at protein level: Swiss-Prot protein existence level 1. Avirulence protein. Acts as a transcription factor in C.annuum plants. In susceptible plants lacking the Bs3 resistance gene induces expression of a number of genes, including genes homologous to a family of auxin-induced genes, alpha-expansin genes, pectate lyase, anthocyanidin glucoside rhamnosyl transferase and at least one transcription factor, UPA20. Their expression leads to plant hypertrophy in mesophyll cells, probably mainly mediated by UPA20 (PubMed:17962565). In resistant plants induces the h
   2074..2280    +  CDS            avrBs3 (fragment): AVRB3_XANEU - Experimental evidence at protein level: Swiss-Prot protein existence level 1. Avirulence protein. Acts as a transcription factor in C.annuum plants. In susceptible plants lacking the Bs3 resistance gene induces expression of a number of genes, including genes homologous to a family of auxin-induced genes, alpha-expansin genes, pectate lyase, anthocyanidin glucoside rhamnosyl transferase and at least one transcription factor, UPA20. Their expression leads to plant hypertrophy in mesophyll cells, probably mainly mediated by UPA20 (PubMed:17962565). In resistant plants induces the h
   2269..2856    +  CDS            FokI cleavage domain: nonspecific DNA cleavage domain of the FokI endonuclease (Li et al., 1992) must dimerize to be catalytically active
   2872..2913    +  CDS            V5 tag: epitope tag from simian virus 5
   2969..3193    +  polyA_signal   bGH poly(A) signal: bovine growth hormone polyadenylation signal
   3197..3218    +  promoter       SV40 promoter (fragment): SV40 enhancer and early promoter
   3239..3667    +  rep_origin     f1 ori (sequence partly withheld): f1 bacteriophage origin of replication; arrow indicates direction of (+) strand synthesis
   3681..4010    +  promoter       SV40 promoter: SV40 enhancer and early promoter
   4058..4105    +  promoter       EM7 promoter: synthetic bacterial promoter&nbsp
   4124..4522    +  CDS            BSD: blasticidin S deaminase; Aspergillus terreus BSD; confers resistance to blasticidin
   4523..4550    +  CDS            BleoR (fragment): antibiotic-binding protein; Sh ble from Streptoalloteichus hindustanus; confers resistance to bleomycin, phleomycin, and Zeocin™
   4560..4685    +  CDS            ble (fragment): BLE_KLEPN - Experimental evidence at protein level: Swiss-Prot protein existence level 1. Binding protein with a strong affinity to the bleomycin family of antibiotics. Binds to CL990; an antimitotic-antibiotic compound. From Klebsiella pneumoniae.
   4680..4801    +  polyA_signal   SV40 poly(A) signal: SV40 polyadenylation signal
   4874..4890    -  protein_bind   lac operator: The lac repressor binds to the lac operator to inhibit transcription in E. coli. This inhibition can be relieved by adding lactose or isopropyl-β-D-thiogalactopyranoside (IPTG). lac repressor encoded by lacI
   4898..4928    -  promoter       lac promoter: promoter for the E. coli lac operon
   4943..4964    -  protein_bind   CAP binding site: CAP binding activates transcription in the presence of cAMP. E. coli catabolite activator protein
   4977..5069    -  CDS            lacI (fragment): lac repressor; lacI; The lac repressor binds to the lac operator to inhibit transcription in E. coli. This inhibition can be relieved by adding lactose or isopropyl-β-D-thiogalactopyranoside (IPTG).
   5252..5840    -  rep_origin     ori: high-copy-number ColE1/pMB1/pBR322/pUC origin of replication
   6011..6871    -  CDS            AmpR: β-lactamase; bla; confers resistance to ampicillin, carbenicillin, and related antibiotics
   6872..6976    -  promoter       AmpR promoter: bla
   7035..7087    -  misc_feature   bom (fragment): basis of mobility region from pBR322
