[The description below was written by a language model from this plasmid's Addgene catalogue record and pLannotate feature annotations shown in this document.]
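Description:
hAAVS1 TALEN Left is a mammalian expression plasmid encoding the left-hand half of a TALE nuclease pair directed at the human AAVS1 locus. It was built in the JDS78 TALEN backbone by inserting a synthetic TALE repeat array of about 1.6 kb through BsmBI sites that were destroyed during cloning. In E. coli it is maintained at high copy from a ColE1/pUC-type origin under ampicillin selection, and it also carries an f1 origin.

The nuclease is expressed from the CMV enhancer/promoter, with a T7 promoter just upstream of the coding region. The open reading frame begins with a 3xFLAG tag. It continues through an N-terminal segment derived from the Xanthomonas effector AvrBs3, the custom repeat array (unannotated in the feature tables), and a C-terminal AvrBs3-derived segment, and ends in the FokI cleavage domain. A V5 tag annotation lies downstream of FokI, ahead of the bGH polyadenylation signal, but the record does not show whether it is in frame. FokI cuts only as a dimer, so this plasmid must be used with a matching right-hand TALEN that binds the opposite strand to produce a double-strand break at the target site. A separate SV40/EM7-driven blasticidin S deaminase cassette with an SV40 poly(A) signal offers blasticidin selection; the adjacent bleomycin-resistance annotations are only fragments.

The record gives the purpose as genomic targeting, and the associated work concerns regulated gene expression in human pluripotent stem cells. The two sequence records differ in length, at 8,057 and 7,241 nt, and the difference falls entirely within the repeat region. The repository noted a partial duplication in the repeat region relative to the expected sequence, although the depositing lab confirmed that the plasmid functions as published.
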