Addgene plasmid #52341: hAAVS1 TALEN Left
Purpose: TALEN vector for genomic targeting
Depositing lab: Su-Chun Zhang. Depositing organization: University of Wisconsin, Madison. Publication: A simple and efficient system for regulating gene expression in human pluripotent stem cells and derivatives. Qian K, Huang CL, Chen H, Blackbourn LW 4th, Chen Y, Cao J, Yao L, Sauvey C, Du Z, Zhang SC. Stem Cells. 2014 Feb 4. doi: 10.1002/stem.1653. PubMed 24497442.
Backbone
  Vector backbone: JDS78
  Backbone manufacturer: Keith Joung lab (Addgene Plasmid # 32290)
  Backbone size w/o insert (bp): 6447
  Vector type: Mammalian Expression
Growth in bacteria
  Bacterial resistance: Ampicillin, 100 μg/mL
  Growth temperature: 37°C
  Growth strain: Top10
  Copy number: High Copy
Gene/Insert
  Gene/Insert name: AAVS1 TALEN Left
  Species: Synthetic
  Insert size (bp): 1640
  Promoter: CMV
  Cloning method: Restriction Enzyme; 5′ cloning site BsmBI (destroyed during cloning); 3′ cloning site BsmBI (destroyed during cloning)
  Sequencing primers: 5′ GGAGTAACAGCGGTAGAGG; 3′ GCGGGATCGGGCCTGGAC
Terms and licenses: Academic/Nonprofit Terms; Industry Terms: Not Available to Industry
Depositor comments: Addgene's sequencing results identified a partial duplication within the TALEN repeat region of this plasmid relative to the expected sequence. The depositing lab confirmed that the plasmid functions as described in the associated publication.
How to cite: hAAVS1 TALEN Left was a gift from Su-Chun Zhang (Addgene plasmid # 52341 ; http://n2t.net/addgene:52341 ; RRID:Addgene_52341)
